Addgene plasmid #204818: pR008_APAD
Purpose: Expression Apobec1-ADAR2dd fusion protein as PIE-RBP control
Depositing lab: Xiaochang Zhang. Depositing organization: University of Chicago. Publication: PIE-seq: identifying RNA-binding protein targets by dual RNA-deaminase editing and sequencing. Ruan X, Hu K, Zhang X. Nat Commun. 2023 Jun 6;14(1):3275. doi: 10.1038/s41467-023-39054-8. PubMed 37280234.
Backbone
  Vector backbone: pCAGIG
  Backbone manufacturer: Connie Cepko Lab
  Backbone size w/o insert (bp): 6124
  Total vector size (bp): 8076
  Vector type: Mammalian Expression
  Selectable markers: EGFP
Growth in bacteria
  Bacterial resistance: Ampicillin, 100 μg/mL
  Growth temperature: 37°C
  Growth strain: DH5alpha
  Copy number: High Copy
Gene/Insert
  Gene/Insert name: rat Apobec1 and human ADAR2 deaminase domain with engineered sites (alt name: Apobec1)
  Species: R. norvegicus (rat)
  Insert size (bp): 1950
  GenBank ID: NM_012907
  Entrez Gene: Apobec1 (a.k.a. REPR, apobec-1)
  Promoter: chicken β-actin promoter
  Tag / fusion protein: HA and Flag (N terminal on insert); huADAR2dd (C terminal on insert)
  Cloning method: Gibson Cloning
  Sequencing primers: 5′ GCTAACCATGTTCATGCCTTC; 3′ GGGGGCGGAATTTACGTAGC
Resource information
  A portion of this plasmid was derived from a plasmid made by: rApobec1-XTEN was amplified from pCMV-BE3 (Addgene #73021), and hADAR2dd was amplified from pC0055 (Addgene #103871) .
Terms and licenses: Academic/Nonprofit Terms; Industry Terms: Not Available to Industry
How to cite: pR008_APAD was a gift from Xiaochang Zhang (Addgene plasmid # 204818 ; http://n2t.net/addgene:204818 ; RRID:Addgene_204818)
