[The description below was written by a language model from this plasmid's Addgene catalogue record and pLannotate feature annotations shown in this document.]
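Description:
pR008_APAD is a mammalian expression plasmid built on the pCAGIG backbone. It expresses a fusion of two RNA deaminases, rat Apobec1 and the human ADAR2 deaminase domain, and serves as the control construct for PIE-RBP experiments. In bacteria it is maintained as a high-copy plasmid through a ColE1/pUC-type origin and selected with ampicillin via the β-lactamase gene. The backbone also carries an SV40 origin, an SV40 poly(A) signal and remnants of lac regulatory sequence. No drug selection marker for mammalian cells is listed; EGFP fluorescence is the only means of identifying expressing cells.

Expression is driven by the CAG arrangement: the CMV immediate-early enhancer, the chicken β-actin promoter and a chimeric β-actin/β-globin intron. The roughly 1.95 kb insert was assembled by Gibson cloning. According to the record it carries HA and Flag tags at the N terminus, although the feature table does not annotate them. These are followed by rat Apobec1 (a cytidine deaminase), a short linker and the ADAR2 deaminase domain (adenosine-to-inosine editing), described as carrying engineered sites. The automated annotation labels the linker as a base-editor fragment, which fits the recorded XTEN linker amplified with Apobec1 from a base-editor plasmid. It also matches the ADAR2 portion to the rat orthologue, whereas the record gives it as human. Downstream, an EMCV IRES allows EGFP to be translated from the same transcript, which ends at a rabbit β-globin poly(A) signal.

Because the dual deaminase module is not attached to any RNA-binding protein, the construct is used to measure background C-to-U and A-to-I editing. That background is the baseline against which editing by RBP-fused versions is compared when mapping RBP targets by sequencing.
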