Features (pLannotate 1.2.2; 21 found; start..end, strand, type, name):
      4..383     +  enhancer       CMV enhancer: human cytomegalovirus immediate early enhancer
    385..660     +  promoter       chicken β-actin promoter: No description available
    661..1677    +  intron         chimeric intron: chimera between introns from chicken β-actin and rabbit β-globin
   1675..1731    +  CDS            HBB (fragment): HBB_LEPEU - Experimental evidence at protein level: Swiss-Prot protein existence level 1. Involved in oxygen transport from the lung to the various peripheral tissues. From Lepus europaeus (European hare).
   1795..2478    +  CDS            Apobec1: ABEC1_RAT - Experimental evidence at protein level: Swiss-Prot protein existence level 1. Catalytic component of the apolipoprotein B mRNA editing enzyme complex which is responsible for the postranscriptional editing of a CAA codon for Gln to a UAA codon for stop in the APOB mRNA. May also play a role in the epigenetic regulation of gene expression by participating in DNA demethylation. From Rattus norvegicus (Rat).
   2479..2526    +  CDS            ABE(7.10) (fragment): adenine base editor comprising wild-type E. coli TadA fused to the evolved TadA*(7.10) mutant (Gaudelli et al., 2017)
   2527..3681    +  CDS            Adarb1 (fragment): RED1_RAT - Also known as Red1. Experimental evidence at protein level: Swiss-Prot protein existence level 1. Catalyzes the hydrolytic deamination of adenosine to inosine in double-stranded RNA (dsRNA) referred to as A-to-I RNA editing. This may affect gene expression and function in a number of ways that include mRNA translation by changing codons and hence the amino acid sequence of proteins; pre-mRNA splicing by altering splice site recognition sequences; RNA stability by changing sequences involved in nuclease recognition; genetic stability in the case of RNA virus genomes by changing seque
   3826..4288    +  misc_feature   IRES: internal ribosome entry site (IRES) of the encephalomyocarditis virus (EMCV)
   4302..5021    +  CDS            EGFP: the original enhanced GFP (Yang et al., 1996) mammalian codon-optimized
   5150..5205    +  polyA_signal   β-globin poly(A) signal: rabbit β-globin polyadenylation signal (Gil and Proudfoot, 1987)
   5590..5606    -  protein_bind   lac operator: The lac repressor binds to the lac operator to inhibit transcription in E. coli. This inhibition can be relieved by adding lactose or isopropyl-β-D-thiogalactopyranoside (IPTG). lac repressor encoded by lacI
   5614..5644    -  promoter       lac promoter: promoter for the E. coli lac operon
   5659..5680    -  protein_bind   CAP binding site: CAP binding activates transcription in the presence of cAMP. E. coli catabolite activator protein
   5693..5732    -  CDS            lacI (fragment): lac repressor; lacI; The lac repressor binds to the lac operator to inhibit transcription in E. coli. This inhibition can be relieved by adding lactose or isopropyl-β-D-thiogalactopyranoside (IPTG).
   5739..5761    +  promoter       SV40 promoter (fragment): SV40 enhancer and early promoter
   5785..5920    +  rep_origin     SV40 ori: SV40 origin of replication
   5940..6074    +  polyA_signal   SV40 poly(A) signal: SV40 polyadenylation signal
   6076..6130    -  CDS            lacI (fragment): lac repressor; lacI; The lac repressor binds to the lac operator to inhibit transcription in E. coli. This inhibition can be relieved by adding lactose or isopropyl-β-D-thiogalactopyranoside (IPTG).
   6313..6901    -  rep_origin     ori: high-copy-number ColE1/pMB1/pBR322/pUC origin of replication
   7072..7932    -  CDS            AmpR: β-lactamase; bla; confers resistance to ampicillin, carbenicillin, and related antibiotics
   7933..8037    -  promoter       AmpR promoter: bla
>Addgene plasmid #204818 | pR008_APAD | addgene full sequence | sequence record 403437 | Addgene NGS Result
GTCGACATTGATTATTGACTAGTTATTAATAGTAATCAATTACGGGGTCATTAGTTCATAGCCCATATAT
GGAGTTCCGCGTTACATAACTTACGGTAAATGGCCCGCCTGGCTGACCGCCCAACGACCCCCGCCCATTG
ACGTCAATAATGACGTATGTTCCCATAGTAACGCCAATAGGGACTTTCCATTGACGTCAATGGGTGGAGT
ATTTACGGTAAACTGCCCACTTGGCAGTACATCAAGTGTATCATATGCCAAGTACGCCCCCTATTGACGT
CAATGACGGTAAATGGCCCGCCTGGCATTATGCCCAGTACATGACCTTATGGGACTTTCCTACTTGGCAG
TACATCTACGTATTAGTCATCGCTATTACCATGGTCGAGGTGAGCCCCACGTTCTGCTTCACTCTCCCCA
TCTCCCCCCCCTCCCCACCCCCAATTTTGTATTTATTTATTTTTTAATTATTTTGTGCAGCGATGGGGGC
GGGGGGGGGGGGGGGGCGCGCCAGGCGGGGCGGGGCGGGGCGAGGGGCGGGGCGGGGCGAGGCGGAGAGG
TGCGGCGGCAGCCAATCAGAGCGGCGCGCTCCGAAAGTTTCCTTTTATGGCGAGGCGGCGGCGGCGGCGG
CCCTATAAAAAGCGAAGCGCGCGGCGGGCGGGAGTCGCTGCGCGCTGCCTTCGCCCCGTGCCCCGCTCCG
CCGCCGCCTCGCGCCGCCCGCCCCGGCTCTGACTGACCGCGTTACTCCCACAGGTGAGCGGGCGGGACGG
CCCTTCTCCTCCGGGCTGTAATTAGCGCTTGGTTTAATGACGGCTTGTTTCTTTTCTGTGGCTGCGTGAA
AGCCTTGAGGGGCTCCGGGAGGGCCCTTTGTGCGGGGGGAGCGGCTCGGGGGGTGCGTGCGTGTGTGTGT
GCGTGGGGAGCGCCGCGTGCGGCTCCGCGCTGCCCGGCGGCTGTGAGCGCTGCGGGCGCGGCGCGGGGCT
TTGTGCGCTCCGCAGTGTGCGCGAGGGGAGCGCGGCCGGGGGCGGTGCCCCGCGGTGCGGGGGGGGCTGC
GAGGGGAACAAAGGCTGCGTGCGGGGTGTGTGCGTGGGGGGGTGAGCAGGGGGTGTGGGCGCGTCGGTCG
GGCTGCAACCCCCCCTGCACCCCCCTCCCCGAGTTGCTGAGCACGGCCCGGCTTCGGGTGCGGGGCTCCG
TACGGGGCGTGGCGCGGGGCTCGCCGTGCCGGGCGGGGGGTGGCGGCAGGTGGGGGTGCCGGGCGGGGCG
GGGCCGCCTCGGGCCGGGGAGGGCTCGGGGGAGGGGCGCGGCGGCCCCCGGAGCGCCGGCGGCTGTCGAG
GCGCGGCGAGCCGCAGCCATTGCCTTTTATGGTAATCGTGCGAGAGGGCGCAGGGACTTCCTTTGTCCCA
AATCTGTGCGGAGCCGAAATCTGGGAGGCGCCGCCGCACCCCCTCTAGCGGGCGCGGGGCGAAGCGGTGC
GGCGCCGGCAGGAAGGAAATGGGCGGGGAGGGCCTTCGTGCGTCGCCGCGCCGCCGTCCCCTTCTCCCTC
TCCAGCCTCGGGGCTGTCCGCGGGGGGACGGCTGCCTTCGGGGGGGACGGGGCAGGGCGGGGTTCGGCTT
CTGGCGTGTGACCGGCGGCTCTAGAGCCTCTGCTAACCATGTTCATGCCTTCTTCTTTTTCCTACAGCTC
CTGGGCAACGTGCTGGTTATTGTGCTGTCTCATCATTTTGGCAAAGAATTCATGTACCCATACGACGTCC
CAGACTACGCTGACTACAAAGACGATGACGACAAGGGCGCGCCTAGCTCAGAGACTGGCCCAGTGGCTGT
GGACCCCACATTGAGACGGCGGATCGAGCCCCATGAGTTTGAGGTATTCTTCGATCCGAGAGAGCTCCGC
AAGGAGACCTGCCTGCTTTACGAAATTAATTGGGGGGGCCGGCACTCCATTTGGCGACATACATCACAGA
ACACTAACAAGCACGTCGAAGTCAACTTCATCGAGAAGTTCACGACAGAAAGATATTTCTGTCCGAACAC
AAGGTGCAGCATTACCTGGTTTCTCAGCTGGAGCCCATGCGGCGAATGTAGTAGGGCCATCACTGAATTC
CTGTCAAGGTATCCCCACGTCACTCTGTTTATTTACATCGCAAGGCTGTACCACCACGCTGACCCCCGCA
ATCGACAAGGCCTGCGGGATTTGATCTCTTCAGGTGTGACTATCCAAATTATGACTGAGCAGGAGTCAGG
ATACTGCTGGAGAAACTTTGTGAATTATAGCCCGAGTAATGAAGCCCACTGGCCTAGGTATCCCCATCTG
TGGGTACGACTGTACGTTCTTGAACTGTACTGCATCATACTGGGCCTGCCTCCTTGTCTCAACATTCTGA
GAAGGAAGCAGCCACAGCTGACATTCTTTACCATCGCTCTTCAGTCTTGTCATTACCAGCGACTGCCCCC
ACACATTCTCTGGGCCACCGGGTTGAAAAGCGGCAGCGAGACTCCCGGGACCTCAGAGTCCGCCACACCC
GAAAGTCAGCTGCATTTACCGCAGGTTTTAGCTGACGCTGTCTCACGCCTGGTCCTGGGTAAGTTTGGTG
ACCTGACCGACAACTTCTCCTCCCCTCACGCTCGCAGAAAAGTGCTGGCTGGAGTCGTCATGACAACAGG
CACAGATGTTAAAGATGCCAAGGTGATAAGTGTTTCTACAGGAGGCAAATGTATTAATGGTGAATACATG
AGTGATCGTGGCCTTGCATTAAATGACTGCCATGCAGAAATAATATCTCGGAGATCCTTGCTCAGATTTC
TTTATACACAACTTGAGCTTTACTTAAATAACAAAGATGATCAAAAAAGATCCATCTTTCAGAAATCAGA
GCGAGGGGGGTTTAGGCTGAAGGAGAATGTCCAGTTTCATCTGTACATCAGCACCTCTCCCTGTGGAGAT
GCCAGAATCTTCTCACCACATGAGCCAATCCTGGAAGAACCAGCAGATAGACACCCAAATCGTAAAGCAA
GAGGACAGCTACGGACCAAAATAGAGTCTGGTCAGGGGACGATTCCAGTGCGCTCCAATGCGAGCATCCA
AACGTGGGACGGGGTGCTGCAAGGGGAGCGGCTGCTCACCATGTCCTGCAGTGACAAGATTGCACGCTGG
AACGTGGTGGGCATCCAGGGATCACTGCTCAGCATTTTCGTGGAGCCCATTTACTTCTCGAGCATCATCC
TGGGCAGCCTTTACCACGGGGACCACCTTTCCAGGGCCATGTACCAGCGGATCTCCAACATAGAGGACCT
GCCACCTCTCTACACCCTCAACAAGCCTTTGCTCAGTGGCATCAGCAATGCAGAAGCACGGCAGCCAGGG
AAGGCCCCCAACTTCAGTGTCAACTGGACGGTAGGCGACTCCGCTATTGAGGTCATCAACGCCACGACTG
GGAAGGATGAGCTGGGCCGCGCGTCCCGCCTGTGTAAGCACGCGTTGTACTGTCGCTGGATGCGTGTGCA
CGGCAAGGTTCCCTCCCACTTACTACGCTCCAAGATTACCAAGCCCAACGTGTACCATGAGTCCAAGCTG
GCGGCAAAGGAGTACCAGGCCGCCAAGGCGCGTCTGTTCACAGCCTTCATCAAGGCGGGGCTGGGGGCCT
GGGTGGAGAAGCCCACCGAGCAGGACCAGTTCTCACTCACGTAAGCGGCCGCTACGTAAATTCCGCCCCC
CCCCCCCCTCTCCCTCCCCCCCCCCTAACGTTACTGGCCGAAGCCGCTTGGAATAAGGCCGGTGTGCGTT
TGTCTATATGTTATTTTCCACCATATTGCCGTCTTTTGGCAATGTGAGGGCCCGGAAACCTGGCCCTGTC
TTCTTGACGAGCATTCCTAGGGGTCTTTCCCCTCTCGCCAAAGGAATGCAAGGTCTGTTGAATGTCGTGA
AGGAAGCAGTTCCTCTGGAAGCTTCTTGAAGACAAACAACGTCTGTAGCGACCCTTTGCAGGCAGCGGAA
CCCCCCACCTGGCGACAGGTGCCTCTGCGGCCAAAAGCCACGTGTATAAGATACACCTGCAAAGGCGGCA
CAACCCCAGTGCCACGTTGTGAGTTGGATAGTTGTGGAAAGAGTCAAATGGCTCTCCTCAAGCGTATTCA
ACAAGGGGCTGAAGGATGCCCAGAAGGTACCCCATTGTATGGGATCTGATCTGGGGCCTCGGTGCACATG
CTTTACATGTGTTTAGTCGAGGTTAAAAAAACGTCTAGGCCCCCCGAACCACGGGGACGTGGTTTTCCTT
TGAAAAACACGATGATAATATGGCCACAACCATGGTGAGCAAGGGCGAGGAGCTGTTCACCGGGGTGGTG
CCCATCCTGGTCGAGCTGGACGGCGACGTAAACGGCCACAAGTTCAGCGTGTCCGGCGAGGGCGAGGGCG
ATGCCACCTACGGCAAGCTGACCCTGAAGTTCATCTGCACCACCGGCAAGCTGCCCGTGCCCTGGCCCAC
CCTCGTGACCACCCTGACCTACGGCGTGCAGTGCTTCAGCCGCTACCCCGACCACATGAAGCAGCACGAC
TTCTTCAAGTCCGCCATGCCCGAAGGCTACGTCCAGGAGCGCACCATCTTCTTCAAGGACGACGGCAACT
ACAAGACCCGCGCCGAGGTGAAGTTCGAGGGCGACACCCTGGTGAACCGCATCGAGCTGAAGGGCATCGA
CTTCAAGGAGGACGGCAACATCCTGGGGCACAAGCTGGAGTACAACTACAACAGCCACAACGTCTATATC
ATGGCCGACAAGCAGAAGAACGGCATCAAGGTGAACTTCAAGATCCGCCACAACATCGAGGACGGCAGCG
TGCAGCTCGCCGACCACTACCAGCAGAACACCCCCATCGGCGACGGCCCCGTGCTGCTGCCCGACAACCA
CTACCTGAGCACCCAGTCCGCCCTGAGCAAAGACCCCAACGAGAAGCGCGATCACATGGTCCTGCTGGAG
TTCGTGACCGCCGCCGGGATCACTCTCGGCATGGACGAGCTGTACAAGTAAAGCGGCCGGCCGCCAGCAC
AGTGGTCGATCGACCAATGCCCTGGCTCACAAATACCACTGAGATCTTTTTCCCTCTGCCAAAAATTATG
GGGACATCATGAAGCCCCTTGAGCATCTGACTTCTGGCTAATAAAGGAAATTTATTTTCATTGCAATAGT
GTGTTGGAATTTTTTGTGTCTCTCACTCGGAAGGACATATGGGAGGGCAAATCATTTAAAACATCAGAAT
GAGTATTTGGTTTAGAGTTTGGCAACATATGCCCATATGCTGGCTGCCATGAACAAAGGTTGGCTATAAA
GAGGTCATCAGTATATGAAACAGCCCCCTGCTGTCCATTCCTTATTCCATAGAAAAGCCTTGACTTGAGG
TTAGATTTTTTTTATATTTTGTTTTGTGTTATTTTTTTCTTTAACATCCCTAAAATTTTCCTTACATGTT
TTACTAGCCAGATTTTTCCTCCTCTCCTGACTACTCCCAGTCATAGCTGTCCCTCTTCTCTTATGGAGAT
CCCTCGACCTGCAGCCCAAGCTTGGCGTAATCATGGTCATAGCTGTTTCCTGTGTGAAATTGTTATCCGC
TCACAATTCCACACAACATACGAGCCGGAAGCATAAAGTGTAAAGCCTGGGGTGCCTAATGAGTGAGCTA
ACTCACATTAATTGCGTTGCGCTCACTGCCCGCTTTCCAGTCGGGAAACCTGTCGTGCCAGCGGATCCGC
ATCTCAATTAGTCAGCAACCATAGTCCCGCCCCTAACTCCGCCCATCCCGCCCCTAACTCCGCCCAGTTC
CGCCCATTCTCCGCCCCATGGCTGACTAATTTTTTTTATTTATGCAGAGGCCGAGGCCGCCTCGGCCTCT
GAGCTATTCCAGAAGTAGTGAGGAGGCTTTTTTGGAGGCCTAGGCTTTTGCAAAAAGCTAACTTGTTTAT
TGCAGCTTATAATGGTTACAAATAAAGCAATAGCATCACAAATTTCACAAATAAAGCATTTTTTTCACTG
CATTCTAGTTGTGGTTTGTCCAAACTCATCAATGTATCTTATCATGTCTGGATCCGCTGCATTAATGAAT
CGGCCAACGCGCGGGGAGAGGCGGTTTGCGTATTGGGCGCTCTTCCGCTTCCTCGCTCACTGACTCGCTG
CGCTCGGTCGTTCGGCTGCGGCGAGCGGTATCAGCTCACTCAAAGGCGGTAATACGGTTATCCACAGAAT
CAGGGGATAACGCAGGAAAGAACATGTGAGCAAAAGGCCAGCAAAAGGCCAGGAACCGTAAAAAGGCCGC
GTTGCTGGCGTTTTTCCATAGGCTCCGCCCCCCTGACGAGCATCACAAAAATCGACGCTCAAGTCAGAGG
TGGCGAAACCCGACAGGACTATAAAGATACCAGGCGTTTCCCCCTGGAAGCTCCCTCGTGCGCTCTCCTG
TTCCGACCCTGCCGCTTACCGGATACCTGTCCGCCTTTCTCCCTTCGGGAAGCGTGGCGCTTTCTCATAG
CTCACGCTGTAGGTATCTCAGTTCGGTGTAGGTCGTTCGCTCCAAGCTGGGCTGTGTGCACGAACCCCCC
GTTCAGCCCGACCGCTGCGCCTTATCCGGTAACTATCGTCTTGAGTCCAACCCGGTAAGACACGACTTAT
CGCCACTGGCAGCAGCCACTGGTAACAGGATTAGCAGAGCGAGGTATGTAGGCGGTGCTACAGAGTTCTT
GAAGTGGTGGCCTAACTACGGCTACACTAGAAGAACAGTATTTGGTATCTGCGCTCTGCTGAAGCCAGTT
ACCTTCGGAAAAAGAGTTGGTAGCTCTTGATCCGGCAAACAAACCACCGCTGGTAGCGGTGGTTTTTTTG
TTTGCAAGCAGCAGATTACGCGCAGAAAAAAAGGATCTCAAGAAGATCCTTTGATCTTTTCTACGGGGTC
TGACGCTCAGTGGAACGAAAACTCACGTTAAGGGATTTTGGTCATGAGATTATCAAAAAGGATCTTCACC
TAGATCCTTTTAAATTAAAAATGAAGTTTTAAATCAATCTAAAGTATATATGAGTAAACTTGGTCTGACA
GTTACCAATGCTTAATCAGTGAGGCACCTATCTCAGCGATCTGTCTATTTCGTTCATCCATAGTTGCCTG
ACTCCCCGTCGTGTAGATAACTACGATACGGGAGGGCTTACCATCTGGCCCCAGTGCTGCAATGATACCG
CGAGACCCACGCTCACCGGCTCCAGATTTATCAGCAATAAACCAGCCAGCCGGAAGGGCCGAGCGCAGAA
GTGGTCCTGCAACTTTATCCGCCTCCATCCAGTCTATTAATTGTTGCCGGGAAGCTAGAGTAAGTAGTTC
GCCAGTTAATAGTTTGCGCAACGTTGTTGCCATTGCTACAGGCATCGTGGTGTCACGCTCGTCGTTTGGT
ATGGCTTCATTCAGCTCCGGTTCCCAACGATCAAGGCGAGTTACATGATCCCCCATGTTGTGCAAAAAAG
CGGTTAGCTCCTTCGGTCCTCCGATCGTTGTCAGAAGTAAGTTGGCCGCAGTGTTATCACTCATGGTTAT
GGCAGCACTGCATAATTCTCTTACTGTCATGCCATCCGTAAGATGCTTTTCTGTGACTGGTGAGTACTCA
ACCAAGTCATTCTGAGAATAGTGTATGCGGCGACCGAGTTGCTCTTGCCCGGCGTCAATACGGGATAATA
CCGCGCCACATAGCAGAACTTTAAAAGTGCTCATCATTGGAAAACGTTCTTCGGGGCGAAAACTCTCAAG
GATCTTACCGCTGTTGAGATCCAGTTCGATGTAACCCACTCGTGCACCCAACTGATCTTCAGCATCTTTT
ACTTTCACCAGCGTTTCTGGGTGAGCAAAAACAGGAAGGCAAAATGCCGCAAAAAAGGGAATAAGGGCGA
CACGGAAATGTTGAATACTCATACTCTTCCTTTTTCAATATTATTGAAGCATTTATCAGGGTTATTGTCT
CATGAGCGGATACATATTTGAATGTATTTAGAAAAATAAACAAATAGGGGTTCCGCGCACATTTCCCCGA
AAAGTGCCACCTGG
